>Addgene plasmid #27076 | pCXLE-hOCT3/4 | depositor full sequence | sequence record 12814 | Author sequence
AATTCAAGCTTCGGGGACTAGTCATATGATAATCAACCTCTGGATTACAAAATTTGTGAAAGATTGACTG
GTATTCTTAACTATGTTGCTCCTTTTACGCTATGTGGATACGCTGCTTTAATGCCTTTGTATCATGCTAT
TGCTTCCCGTATGGCTTTCATTTTCTCCTCCTTGTATAAATCCTGGTTGCTGTCTCTTTATGAGGAGTTG
TGGCCCGTTGTCAGGCAACGTGGCGTGGTGTGCACTGTGTTTGCTGACGCAACCCCCACTGGTTGGGGCA
TTGCCACCACCTGTCAGCTCCTTTCCGGGACTTTCGCTTTCCCCCTCCCTATTGCCACGGCGGAACTCAT
CGCCGCCTGCCTTGCCCGCTGCTGGACAGGGGCTCGGCTGTTGGGCACTGACAATTCCGTGGTGTTGTCG
GGGAAGCTGACGTCCTTTCCATGGCTGCTCGCCTGTGTTGCCACCTGGATTCTGCGCGGGACGTCCTTCT
GCTACGTCCCTTCGGCCCTCAATCCAGCGGACCTTCCTTCCCGCGGCCTGCTGCCGGCTCTGCGGCCTCT
TCCGCGTCTTCGCCTTCGCCCTCAGACGAGTCGGATCTCCCTTTGGGCCGCCTCCCCGCATCGGTAAATT
CACTCCTCAGGTGCAGGCTGCCTATCAGAAGGTGGTGGCTGGTGTGGCCAATGCCCTGGCTCACAAATAC
CACTGAGATCTTTTTCCCTCTGCCAAAAATTATGGGGACATCATGAAGCCCCTTGAGCATCTGACTTCTG
GCTAATAAAGGAAATTTATTTTCATTGCAATAGTGTGTTGGAATTTTTTGTGTCTCTCACTCGGAAGGAC
ATATGGGAGGGCAAATCATTTAAAACATCAGAATGAGTATTTGGTTTAGAGTTTGGCAACATATGCCCAT
ATGCTGGCTGCCATGAACAAAGGTTGGCTATAAAGAGGTCATCAGTATATGAAACAGCCCCCTGCTGTCC
ATTCCTTATTCCATAGAAAAGCCTTGACTTGAGGTTAGATTTTTTTTATATTTTGTTTTGTGTTATTTTT
TTCTTTAACATCCCTAAAATTTTCCTTACATGTTTTACTAGCCAGATTTTTCCTCCTCTCCTGACTACTC
CCAGTCATAGCTGTCCCTCTTCTCTTATGGAGATCCCTCGACCTGCAGCCCAAGCTTGGCGTAATCATGG
TCATAGCTGTTTCCTGTGTGAAATTGTTATCCGCTCACAATTCCACACAACATACGAGCCGGAAGCATAA
AGTGTAAAGCCTGGGGTGCCTAATGAGTGAGCTAACTCACATTAATTGCGTTGCGCTCACTGCCCGCTTT
CCAGTCGGGAAACCTGTCGTGCCAGCGGATCTCAATTCCGATCATATTCAATAACCCTTAATATAACTTC
GTATAATGTATGCTATACGAAGTTATTAGGTCTGAAGAGGAGTTTACGTCCAGCCAAGCTTAGGATCAAT
TCTCATGTTTGACAGCTTATCATCGATAAGCTGATCCTCACAGGCCGCACCCAGCTTTTCTTCCGTTGCC
CCAGTAGCATCTCTGTCTGGTGACCTTGAAGAGGAAGAGGAGGGGTCCCGAGAATCCCCATCCCTACCGT
CCAGCAAAAAGGGGGACGAGGAATTTGAGGCCTGGCTTGAGGCTCAGGACGCAAATCTTGAGGATGTTCA
GCGGGAGTTTTCCGGGCTGCGAGTAATTGGTGATGAGGACGAGGATGGTTCGGAGGATGGGGAATTTTCA
GACCTGGATCTGTCTGACAGCGACCATGAAGGGGATGAGGGTGGGGGGGCTGTTGGAGGGGGCAGGAGTC
TGCACTCCCTGTATTCACTGAGCGTCGTCTAATAAAGATGTCTATTGATCTCTTTTAGTGTGAATCATGT
CTGACGAGGGGCCAGGTACAGGACCTGGAAATGGCCTAGGAGAGAAGGGAGACACATCTGGACCAGAAGG
CTCCGGCGGCAGTGGACCTCAAAGAAGAGGGGGTGATAACCATGGACGAGGACGGGGAAGAGGACGAGGA
CGAGGAGGCGGAAGACCAGGAGCCCCGGGCGGCTCAGGATCAGGGCCAAGACATAGAGATGGTGTCCGGA
GACCCCAAAAACGTCCAAGTTGCATTGGCTGCAAAGGGACCCACGGTGGAACAGGAGCAGGAGCAGGAGC
GGGAGGGGCAGGAGCAGGAGGGGCAGGAGCAGGAGGAGGGGCAGGAGCAGGAGGAGGGGCAGGAGGGGCA
GGAGGGGCAGGAGGGGCAGGAGCAGGAGGAGGGGCAGGAGCAGGAGGAGGGGCAGGAGGGGCAGGAGGGG
CAGGAGCAGGAGGAGGGGCAGGAGCAGGAGGAGGGGCAGGAGGGGCAGGAGCAGGAGGAGGGGCAGGAGG
GGCAGGAGGGGCAGGAGCAGGAGGAGGGGCAGGAGCAGGAGGAGGGGCAGGAGGGGCAGGAGCAGGAGGA
GGGGCAGGAGGGGCAGGAGGGGCAGGAGCAGGAGGAGGGGCAGGAGCAGGAGGGGCAGGAGGGGCAGGAG
GGGCAGGAGCAGGAGGGGCAGGAGCAGGAGGAGGGGCAGGAGGGGCAGGAGGGGCAGGAGCAGGAGGGGC
AGGAGCAGGAGGGGCAGGAGCAGGAGGGGCAGGAGCAGGAGGGGCAGGAGGGGCAGGAGCAGGAGGGGCA
GGAGGGGCAGGAGCAGGAGGGGCAGGAGGGGCAGGAGCAGGAGGAGGGGCAGGAGGGGCAGGAGCAGGAG
GAGGGGCAGGAGGGGCAGGAGCAGGAGGGGCAGGAGGGGCAGGAGCAGGAGGGGCAGGAGGGGCAGGAGC
AGGAGGGGCAGGAGGGGCAGGAGCAGGAGGAGGGGCAGGAGCAGGAGGGGCAGGAGCAGGAGGTGGAGGC
CGGGGTCGAGGAGGCAGTGGAGGCCGGGGTCGAGGAGGTAGTGGAGGCCGGGGTCGAGGAGGTAGTGGAG
GCCGCCGGGGTAGAGGACGTGAAAGAGCCAGGGGGGGAAGTCGTGAAAGAGCCAGGGGGAGAGGTCGTGG
ACGTGGAGAAAAGAGGCCCAGGAGTCCCAGTAGTCAGTCATCATCATCCGGGTCTCCACCGCGCAGGCCC
CCTCCAGGTAGAAGGCCATTTTTCCACCCTGTAGGGGAAGCCGATTATTTTGAATACCACCAAGAAGGTG
GCCCAGATGGTGAGCCTGACGTGCCCCCGGGAGCGATAGAGCAGGGCCCCGCAGATGACCCAGGAGAAGG
CCCAAGCACTGGACCCCGGGGTCAGGGTGATGGAGGCAGGCGCAAAAAAGGAGGGTGGTTTGGAAAGCAT
CGTGGTCAAGGAGGTTCCAACCCGAAATTTGAGAACATTGCAGAAGGTTTAAGAGCTCTCCTGGCTAGGA
GTCACGTAGAAAGGACTACCGACGAAGGAACTTGGGTCGCCGGTGTGTTCGTATATGGAGGTAGTAAGAC
CTCCCTTTACAACCTAAGGCGAGGAACTGCCCTTGCTATTCCACAATGTCGTCTTACACCATTGAGTCGT
CTCCCCTTTGGAATGGCCCCTGGACCCGGCCCACAACCTGGCCCGCTAAGGGAGTCCATTGTCTGTTATT
TCATGGTCTTTTTACAAACTCATATATTTGCTGAGGTTTTGAAGGATGCGATTAAGGACCTTGTTATGAC
AAAGCCCGCTCCTACCTGCAATATCAGGGTGACTGTGTGCAGCTTTGACGATGGAGTAGATTTGCCTCCC
TGGTTTCCACCTATGGTGGAAGGGGCTGCCGCGGAGGGTGATGACGGAGATGACGGAGATGAAGGAGGTG
ATGGAGATGAGGGTGAGGAAGGGCAGGAGTGATGTAACTTGTTAGGAGACGCCCTCAATCGTATTAAAAG
CCGTGTATTCCCCCGCACTAAAGAATAAATCCCCAGTAGACATCATGCGTGCTGTTGGTGTATTTCTGGC
CATCTGTCTTGTCACCATTTTCGTCCTCCCAACATGGGGCAATTGCCGGAACCCTTAATATAACTTCGTA
TAATGTATGCTATACGAAGTTATTAGGTCCCTCGAAGAGGTTCACTAGCGGATCTCAATTGGGCATACCC
ATGTTGTCACGTCACTCAGCTCCGCGCTCAACACCTTCTCGCGTTGGAAAACATTAGCGACATTTACCTG
GTGAGCAATCAGACATGCGACGGCTTTAGCCTGGCCTCCTTAAATTCACCTAAGAATGGGAGCAACCAGC
AGGAAAAGGACAAGCAGCGAAAATTCACGCCCCCTTGGGAGGTGGCGGCATATGCAAAGGATAGCACTCC
CACTCTACTACTGGGTATCATATGCTGACTGTATATGCATGAGGATAGCATATGCTACCCGGATACAGAT
TAGGATAGCATATACTACCCAGATATAGATTAGGATAGCATATGCTACCCAGATATAGATTAGGATAGCC
TATGCTACCCAGATATAAATTAGGATAGCATATACTACCCAGATATAGATTAGGATAGCATATGCTACCC
AGATATAGATTAGGATAGCCTATGCTACCCAGATATAGATTAGGATAGCATATGCTACCCAGATATAGAT
TAGGATAGCATATGCTATCCAGATATTTGGGTAGTATATGCTACCCAGATATAAATTAGGATAGCATATA
CTACCCTAATCTCTATTAGGATAGCATATGCTACCCGGATACAGATTAGGATAGCATATACTACCCAGAT
ATAGATTAGGATAGCATATGCTACCCAGATATAGATTAGGATAGCCTATGCTACCCAGATATAAATTAGG
ATAGCATATACTACCCAGATATAGATTAGGATAGCATATGCTACCCAGATATAGATTAGGATAGCCTATG
CTACCCAGATATAGATTAGGATAGCATATGCTATCCAGATATTTGGGTAGTATATGCTACCCATGGCAAC
ATTAGCCCACCGTGCTCTCAGCGACCTCGTGAATATGAGGACCAACAACCCTGTGCTTGGCGCTCAGGCG
CAAGTGTGTGTAATTTGTCCTCCAGATCGCAGCAATCGCGCCCCTATCTTGGCCCGCCCACCTACTTATG
CAGGTATTCCCCGGGGTGCCATTAGTGGTTTTGTGGGCAAGTGGTTTGACCGCAGTGGTTAGCGGGGTTA
CAATCAGCCAAGTTATTACACCCTTATTTTACAGTCCAAAACCGCAGGGCGGCGTGTGGGGGCTGACGCG
TGCCCCCACTCCACAATTTCAAAAAAAAGAGTGGCCACTTGTCTTTGTTTATGGGCCCCATTGGCGTGGA
GCCCCGTTTAATTTTCGGGGGTGTTAGAGACAACCAGTGGAGTCCGCTGCTGTCGGCGTCCACTCTCTTT
CCCCTTGTTACAAATAGAGTGTAACAACATGGTTCACCTGTCTTGGTCCCTGCCTGGGACACATCTTAAT
AACCCCAGTATCATATTGCACTAGGATTATGTGTTGCCCATAGCCATAAATTCGTGTGAGATGGACATCC
AGTCTTTACGGCTTGTCCCCACCCCATGGATTTCTATTGTTAAAGATATTCAGAATGTTTCATTCCTACA
CTAGTATTTATTGCCCAAGGGGTTTGTGAGGGTTATATTGGTGTCATAGCACAATGCCACCACTGAACCC
CCCGTCCAAATTTTATTCTGGGGGCGTCACCTGAAACCTTGTTTTCGAGCACCTCACATACACCTTACTG
TTCACAACTCAGCAGTTATTCTATTAGCTAAACGAAGGAGAATGAAGAAGCAGGCGAAGATTCAGGAGAG
TTCACTGCCCGCTCCTTGATCTTCAGCCACTGCCCTTGTGACTAAAATGGTTCACTACCCTCGTGGAATC
CTGACCCCATGTAAATAAAACCGTGACAGCTCATGGGGTGGGAGATATCGCTGTTCCTTAGGACCCTTTT
ACTAACCCTAATTCGATAGCATATGCTTCCCGTTGGGTAACATATGCTATTGAATTAGGGTTAGTCTGGA
TAGTATATACTACTACCCGGGAAGCATATGCTACCCGTTTAGGGTTAACAAGGGGGCCTTATAAACACTA
TTGCTAATGCCCTCTTGAGGGTCCGCTTATCGGTAGCTACACAGGCCCCTCTGATTGACGTTGGTGTAGC
CTCCCGTAGTCTTCCTGGGCCCCTGGGAGGTACATGTCCCCCAGCATTGGTGTAAGAGCTTCAGCCAAGA
GTTACACATAAAGGCAATGTTGTGTTGCAGTCCACAGACTGCAAAGTCTGCTCCAGGATGAAAGCCACTC
AGTGTTGGCAAATGTGCACATCCATTTATAAGGATGTCAACTACAGTCAGAGAACCCCTTTGTGTTTGGT
CCCCCCCCGTGTCACATGTGGAACAGGGCCCAGTTGGCAAGTTGTACCAACCAACTGAAGGGATTACATG
CACTGCCCCGCGAAGAAGGGGCAGAGATGTCGTAGTCAGGTTTAGTTCGTCCGGGGCGGGGCATCGATCC
TCTAGAGTCGACGCTAGCGGATCCGCTGCATTAATGAATCGGCCAACGCGCGGGGAGAGGCGGTTTGCGT
ATTGGGCGCTCTTCCGCTTCCTCGCTCACTGACTCGCTGCGCTCGGTCGTTCGGCTGCGGCGAGCGGTAT
CAGCTCACTCAAAGGCGGTAATACGGTTATCCACAGAATCAGGGGATAACGCAGGAAAGAACATGTGAGC
AAAAGGCCAGCAAAAGGCCAGGAACCGTAAAAAGGCCGCGTTGCTGGCGTTTTTCCATAGGCTCCGCCCC
CCTGACGAGCATCACAAAAATCGACGCTCAAGTCAGAGGTGGCGAAACCCGACAGGACTATAAAGATACC
AGGCGTTTCCCCCTGGAAGCTCCCTCGTGCGCTCTCCTGTTCCGACCCTGCCGCTTACCGGATACCTGTC
CGCCTTTCTCCCTTCGGGAAGCGTGGCGCTTTCTCATAGCTCACGCTGTAGGTATCTCAGTTCGGTGTAG
GTCGTTCGCTCCAAGCTGGGCTGTGTGCACGAACCCCCCGTTCAGCCCGACCGCTGCGCCTTATCCGGTA
ACTATCGTCTTGAGTCCAACCCGGTAAGACACGACTTATCGCCACTGGCAGCAGCCACTGGTAACAGGAT
TAGCAGAGCGAGGTATGTAGGCGGTGCTACAGAGTTCTTGAAGTGGTGGCCTAACTACGGCTACACTAGA
AGAACAGTATTTGGTATCTGCGCTCTGCTGAAGCCAGTTACCTTCGGAAAAAGAGTTGGTAGCTCTTGAT
CCGGCAAACAAACCACCGCTGGTAGCGGTGGTTTTTTTGTTTGCAAGCAGCAGATTACGCGCAGAAAAAA
AGGATCTCAAGAAGATCCTTTGATCTTTTCTACGGGGTCTGACGCTCAGTGGAACGAAAACTCACGTTAA
GGGATTTTGGTCATGAGATTATCAAAAAGGATCTTCACCTAGATCCTTTTAAATTAAAAATGAAGTTTTA
AATCAATCTAAAGTATATATGAGTAAACTTGGTCTGACAGTTACCAATGCTTAATCAGTGAGGCACCTAT
CTCAGCGATCTGTCTATTTCGTTCATCCATAGTTGCCTGACTCCCCGTCGTGTAGATAACTACGATACGG
GAGGGCTTACCATCTGGCCCCAGTGCTGCAATGATACCGCGAGACCCACGCTCACCGGCTCCAGATTTAT
CAGCAATAAACCAGCCAGCCGGAAGGGCCGAGCGCAGAAGTGGTCCTGCAACTTTATCCGCCTCCATCCA
GTCTATTAATTGTTGCCGGGAAGCTAGAGTAAGTAGTTCGCCAGTTAATAGTTTGCGCAACGTTGTTGCC
ATTGCTACAGGCATCGTGGTGTCACGCTCGTCGTTTGGTATGGCTTCATTCAGCTCCGGTTCCCAACGAT
CAAGGCGAGTTACATGATCCCCCATGTTGTGCAAAAAAGCGGTTAGCTCCTTCGGTCCTCCGATCGTTGT
CAGAAGTAAGTTGGCCGCAGTGTTATCACTCATGGTTATGGCAGCACTGCATAATTCTCTTACTGTCATG
CCATCCGTAAGATGCTTTTCTGTGACTGGTGAGTACTCAACCAAGTCATTCTGAGAATAGTGTATGCGGC
GACCGAGTTGCTCTTGCCCGGCGTCAATACGGGATAATACCGCGCCACATAGCAGAACTTTAAAAGTGCT
CATCATTGGAAAACGTTCTTCGGGGCGAAAACTCTCAAGGATCTTACCGCTGTTGAGATCCAGTTCGATG
TAACCCACTCGTGCACCCAACTGATCTTCAGCATCTTTTACTTTCACCAGCGTTTCTGGGTGAGCAAAAA
CAGGAAGGCAAAATGCCGCAAAAAAGGGAATAAGGGCGACACGGAAATGTTGAATACTCATACTCTTCCT
TTTTCAATATTATTGAAGCATTTATCAGGGTTATTGTCTCATGAGCGGATACATATTTGAATGTATTTAG
AAAAATAAACAAATAGGGGTTCCGCGCACATTTCCCCGAAAAGTGCCACCTGGGTCGACATTGATTATTG
ACTAGTTATTAATAGTAATCAATTACGGGGTCATTAGTTCATAGCCCATATATGGAGTTCCGCGTTACAT
AACTTACGGTAAATGGCCCGCCTGGCTGACCGCCCAACGACCCCCGCCCATTGACGTCAATAATGACGTA
TGTTCCCATAGTAACGCCAATAGGGACTTTCCATTGACGTCAATGGGTGGAGTATTTACGGTAAACTGCC
CACTTGGCAGTACATCAAGTGTATCATATGCCAAGTACGCCCCCTATTGACGTCAATGACGGTAAATGGC
CCGCCTGGCATTATGCCCAGTACATGACCTTATGGGACTTTCCTACTTGGCAGTACATCTACGTATTAGT
CATCGCTATTACCATGGTCGAGGTGAGCCCCACGTTCTGCTTCACTCTCCCCATCTCCCCCCCCTCCCCA
CCCCCAATTTTGTATTTATTTATTTTTTAATTATTTTGTGCAGCGATGGGGGCGGGGGGGGGGGGGGGGC
GCGCGCCAGGCGGGGCGGGGCGGGGCGAGGGGCGGGGCGGGCGAGGCGGAGAGGTGCGGCGGCAGCCAAT
CAGAGCGGCGCGCTCCGAAAGTTTCCTTTTATGGCGAGGCGGCGGCGGCGGCGGCCCTATAAAAAGCGAA
GCGCGCGGCGGGCGGGAGTCGCTGCGCGCTGCCTTCGCCCCGTGCCCCGCTCCGCCGCCGCCTCGCGCCG
CCCGCCCCGGCTCTGACTGACCGCGTTACTCCCACAGGTGAGCGGGCGGGACGGCCCTTCTCCTCCGGGC
TGTAATTAGCGCTTGGTTTAATGACGGCTTGTTTCTTTTCTGTGGCTGCGTGAAAGCCTTGAGGGGCTCC
GGGAGGGCCCTTTGTGCGGGGGGAGCGGCTCGGGGGGTGCGTGCGTGTGTGTGTGCGTGGGGAGCGCCGC
GTGCGGCTCCGCGCTGCCCGGCGGCTGTGAGCGCTGCGGGCGCGGCGCGGGGCTTTGTGCGCTCCGCAGT
GTGCGCGAGGGGAGCGCGGCCGGGGGCGGTGCCCCGCGGTGCGGGGGGGGCTGCGAGGGGAACAAAGGCT
GCGTGCGGGGTGTGTGCGTGGGGGGGTGAGCAGGGGGTGTGGGCGCGTCGGTCGGGCTGCAACCCCCCCT
GCACCCCCCTCCCCGAGTTGCTGAGCACGGCCCGGCTTCGGGTGCGGGGCTCCGTACGGGGCGTGGCGCG
GGGCTCGCCGTGCCGGGCGGGGGGTGGCGGCAGGTGGGGGTGCCGGGCGGGGCGGGGCCGCCTCGGGCCG
GGGAGGGCTCGGGGGAGGGGCGCGGCGGCCCCCGGAGCGCCGGCGGCTGTCGAGGCGCGGCGAGCCGCAG
CCATTGCCTTTTATGGTAATCGTGCGAGAGGGCGCAGGGACTTCCTTTGTCCCAAATCTGTGCGGAGCCG
AAATCTGGGAGGCGCCGCCGCACCCCCTCTAGCGGGCGCGGGGCGAAGCGGTGCGGCGCCGGCAGGAAGG
AAATGGGCGGGGAGGGCCTTCGTGCGTCGCCGCGCCGCCGTCCCCTTCTCCCTCTCCAGCCTCGGGGCTG
TCCGCGGGGGGACGGCTGCCTTCGGGGGGGACGGGGCAGGGCGGGGTTCGGCTTCTGGCGTGTGACCGGC
GGCTCTAGAGCCTCTGCTAACCATGTTCATGCCTTCTTCTTTTTCCTACAGCTCCTGGGCAACGTGCTGG
TTATTGTGCTGTCTCATCATTTTGGCAAAGAATTCGCCCTTCACCATGGCGGGACACCTGGCTTCGGATT
TCGCCTTCTCGCCCCCTCCAGGTGGTGGAGGTGATGGGCCAGGGGGGCCGGAGCCGGGCTGGGTTGATCC
TCGGACCTGGCTAAGCTTCCAAGGCCCTCCTGGAGGGCCAGGAATCGGGCCGGGGGTTGGGCCAGGCTCT
GAGGTGTGGGGGATTCCCCCATGCCCCCCGCCGTATGAGTTCTGTGGGGGGATGGCGTACTGTGGGCCCC
AGGTTGGAGTGGGGCTAGTGCCCCAAGGCGGCTTGGAGACCTCTCAGCCTGAGGGCGAAGCAGGAGTCGG
GGTGGAGAGCAACTCCGATGGGGCCTCCCCGGAGCCCTGCACCGTCACCCCTGGTGCCGTGAAGCTGGAG
AAGGAGAAGCTGGAGCAAAACCCGGAGGAGTCCCAGGACATCAAAGCTCTGCAGAAAGAACTCGAGCAAT
TTGCCAAGCTCCTGAAGCAGAAGAGGATCACCCTGGGATATACACAGGCCGATGTGGGGCTCACCCTGGG
GGTTCTATTTGGGAAGGTATTCAGCCAAACGACCATCTGCCGCTTTGAGGCTCTGCAGCTTAGCTTCAAG
AACATGTGTAAGCTGCGGCCCTTGCTGCAGAAGTGGGTGGAGGAAGCTGACAACAATGAAAATCTTCAGG
AGATATGCAAAGCAGAAACCCTCGTGCAGGCCCGAAAGAGAAAGCGAACCAGTATCGAGAACCGAGTGAG
AGGCAACCTGGAGAATTTGTTCCTGCAGTGCCCGAAACCCACACTGCAGCAGATCAGCCACATCGCCCAG
CAGCTTGGGCTCGAGAAGGATGTGGTCCGAGTGTGGTTCTGTAACCGGCGCCAGAAGGGCAAGCGATCAA
GCAGCGACTATGCACAACGAGAGGATTTTGAGGCTGCTGGGTCTCCTTTCTCAGGGGGACCAGTGTCCTT
TCCTCTGGCCCCAGGGCCCCATTTTGGTACCCCAGGCTATGGGAGCCCTCACTTCACTGCACTGTACTCC
TCGGTCCCTTTCCCTGAGGGGGAAGCCTTTCCCCCTGTCTCTGTCACCACTCTGGGCTCTCCCATGCATT
CAAACTGAGGTAAGGGCG
Features (pLannotate 1.2.2; 23 found; start..end, strand, type, name):
     31..619     +  misc_feature   WPRE: woodchuck hepatitis virus posttranscriptional regulatory element
    623..703     +  CDS            HBB (fragment): HBB_PONPY - Experimental evidence at transcript level: Swiss-Prot protein existence level 2. Involved in oxygen transport from the lung to the various peripheral tissues. From Pongo pygmaeus (Bornean orangutan).
    774..829     +  polyA_signal   β-globin poly(A) signal: rabbit β-globin polyadenylation signal (Gil and Proudfoot, 1987)
   1212..1234    -  protein_bind   lac operator (fragment): The lac repressor binds to the lac operator to inhibit transcription in E. coli. This inhibition can be relieved by adding lactose or isopropyl-β-D-thiogalactopyranoside (IPTG). lac repressor encoded by lacI
   1238..1268    -  promoter       lac promoter: promoter for the E. coli lac operon
   1283..1304    -  protein_bind   CAP binding site: CAP binding activates transcription in the presence of cAMP. E. coli catabolite activator protein
   1317..1356    -  CDS            lacI (fragment): lac repressor; lacI; The lac repressor binds to the lac operator to inhibit transcription in E. coli. This inhibition can be relieved by adding lactose or isopropyl-β-D-thiogalactopyranoside (IPTG).
   1393..1426    -  protein_bind   loxP: Cre-mediated recombination occurs in the 8-bp core sequence (GCATACAT). Cre recombinase
   1479..1502    +  promoter       tet promoter (fragment): E. coli promoter for tetracycline efflux protein gene
   1505..1849    +  CDS            BRRF2_EBVB9 (fragment): Protein inferred from homology: Swiss-Prot protein existence level 3. From Epstein-Barr virus (strain B95-8) (HHV-4) (Human herpesvirus 4).
   1887..3812    +  CDS            EBNA1: Epstein-Barr nuclear antigen 1, also known as EBNA-1 crucial for latent viral infection, and for episomal amplification of vectors containing the oriP origin (Okita et al., 2013)
   3895..3963    +  CDS            gL (fragment): GL_EBVB9 - Experimental evidence at protein level: Swiss-Prot protein existence level 1. The heterodimer glycoprotein H-glycoprotein L is required for the fusion of viral and plasma membranes leading to virus entry into the host cell. Acts as a functional inhibitor of gH and maintains gH in an inhibited form. Upon binding to host integrins, gL dissociates from gH leading to activation of the viral fusion glycoproteins gB and gH. Fusion of EBV with B-lymphocytes requires the additional receptor- binding protein gp42, which forms a complex with gH/gL. The heterodimer gH/gL targets also host EPHA
   3980..4013    -  protein_bind   loxP: Cre-mediated recombination occurs in the 8-bp core sequence (GCATACAT). Cre recombinase
   4047..4199    +  CDS            gL (fragment): GL_EBVA8 - Experimental evidence at protein level: Swiss-Prot protein existence level 1. The heterodimer glycoprotein H-glycoprotein L is required for the fusion of viral and plasma membranes leading to virus entry into the host cell. Acts as a functional inhibitor of gH and maintains gH in an inhibited form. Upon binding to host integrins, gL dissociates from gH leading to activation of the viral fusion glycoproteins gB and gH. The heterodimer gH/gL targets also host EPHA2 to promote viral entry. From Epstein-Barr virus (strain AG876) (HHV-4) (Human herpesvirus 4).
   4200..5989    +  rep_origin     oriP: Epstein-Barr virus oriP replication origin (Yates et al., 2000)
   6465..6519    -  CDS            lacI (fragment): lac repressor; lacI; The lac repressor binds to the lac operator to inhibit transcription in E. coli. This inhibition can be relieved by adding lactose or isopropyl-β-D-thiogalactopyranoside (IPTG).
   6702..7290    -  rep_origin     ori: high-copy-number ColE1/pMB1/pBR322/pUC origin of replication
   7461..8321    -  CDS            AmpR: β-lactamase; bla; confers resistance to ampicillin, carbenicillin, and related antibiotics
   8322..8426    -  promoter       AmpR promoter: bla
   8457..8836    +  enhancer       CMV enhancer: human cytomegalovirus immediate early enhancer
   8838..9114    +  promoter       chicken β-actin promoter: No description available
   9115..10131   +  intron         chimeric intron: chimera between introns from chicken β-actin and rabbit β-globin
  10196..11275   +  CDS            POU5F1: PO5F1_HUMAN - Also known as OCT3, OCT4, OTF3. Experimental evidence at protein level: Swiss-Prot protein existence level 1. Transcription factor that binds to the octamer motif (5'- ATTTGCAT-3'). Forms a trimeric complex with SOX2 or SOX15 on DNA and controls the expression of a number of genes involved in embryonic development such as YES1, FGF4, UTF1 and ZFP206. Critical for early embryogenesis and for embryonic stem cell pluripotency. From Homo sapiens (Human).
