[The description below was written by a language model from this plasmid's Addgene catalogue record and pLannotate feature annotations shown in this document.]
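Description:
pCXLE-hOCT3/4 is a mammalian expression plasmid of about 11.3 kb, built on the pCXLE backbone, for non-integrating, episomal expression of human OCT3/4 (POU5F1). Part of the vector derives from pCEP4, which is consistent with its Epstein-Barr virus maintenance elements: an EBNA1 coding sequence and the oriP origin. Together these let the plasmid replicate and persist as an extrachromosomal episome in primate cells without integrating into the genome. Short annotated fragments of neighbouring EBV genes (BRRF2, gL) are most likely carry-over flanking sequence rather than functional parts. In E. coli the plasmid is propagated through a high-copy ColE1/pUC-type origin and selected with ampicillin via the β-lactamase gene. No mammalian drug-selection marker appears in the feature table.

The payload is the human POU5F1 open reading frame, cloned as an EcoRI fragment downstream of the CAG promoter, which comprises the CMV immediate-early enhancer, the chicken β-actin promoter and a chimeric β-actin/β-globin intron and gives strong, broadly active transcription. Because the plasmid is circular, the WPRE and rabbit β-globin polyadenylation signal at the start of the numbered sequence lie immediately 3′ of the coding sequence, where they enhance transcript stability and processing. Two loxP sites in the same orientation flank the EBNA1 region, so Cre recombinase could excise EBNA1 and abolish episomal maintenance, although the record does not describe this use. The associated publication concerns efficient generation of integration-free human induced pluripotent stem cells, so the plasmid serves to supply OCT3/4 for reprogramming.
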