Addgene plasmid #27076: pCXLE-hOCT3/4
Purpose: Non-integrating (episomal) expression of human OCT3/4
Depositing lab: Shinya Yamanaka. Depositing organization: Kyoto University, Center for iPS Cell Research and Application. Publication: A more efficient method to generate integration-free human iPS cells. Okita K, Matsumura Y, Sato Y, Okada A, Morizane A, Okamoto S, Hong H, Nakagawa M, Tanabe K, Tezuka KI, Shibata T, Kunisada T, Takahashi M, Takahashi J, Saji H, Yamanaka S. Nat Methods. 2011 May;8(5):409-12 10.1038/nmeth.1591 PubMed 21460823.
Backbone
  Vector backbone: pCXLE
  Backbone size w/o insert (bp): 10180
  Vector type: Mammalian Expression
Growth in bacteria
  Bacterial resistance: Ampicillin, 100 μg/mL
  Growth temperature: 37°C
  Growth strain: DH5alpha
  Copy number: High Copy
Gene/Insert
  Gene/Insert name: OCT3/4
  Species: H. sapiens (human)
  Insert size (bp): 1108
  Entrez Gene: POU5F1 (a.k.a. OCT3, OCT4, OCT4Borf1, OTF-3, OTF3, OTF4, Oct-3, Oct-4, Oct3/4)
  Cloning method: Restriction Enzyme; 5′ cloning site EcoRI (not destroyed); 3′ cloning site EcoRI (not destroyed)
  Sequencing primers: 5′ pCAG-F; 3′ WPRE-R
Resource information
  A portion of this plasmid was derived from a plasmid made by: pCEP4 is from Invitrogen. CAG Promoter was from Dr. Jun-ichi Miyazaki of Osaka University Graduate School of Medicine. In publication using this plasmid, please cite: Efficient selection for high-expression transfectants with a novel eukaryotic vector. Gene 108:193-200, 1991. Niwa, H., Yamamura, K. & Miyazaki, J.
Terms and licenses: Academic/Nonprofit Terms; Industry Terms: Not Available to Industry
How to cite: pCXLE-hOCT3/4 was a gift from Shinya Yamanaka (Addgene plasmid # 27076 ; http://n2t.net/addgene:27076 ; RRID:Addgene_27076)
