>Addgene plasmid #27076 | pCXLE-hOCT3/4 | addgene partial sequence | sequence record 109142 | WPRE-R  5'-CATAGCGTAAAAGGAGCAACA-3'
GTCAATCTTTCACAAATTTTGTAATCCAGAGGTTGATTATCATATGACTAGTCCCCGAAGCTTGAATTCG
CCCTTACCTCAGTTTGAATGCATGGGAGAGCCCAGAGTGGTGACAGAGACAGGGGGAAAGGCTTCCCCCT
CAGGGAAAGGGACCGAGGAGTACAGTGCAGTGAAGTGAGGGCTCCCATAGCCTGGGGTACCAAAATGGGG
CCCTGGGGCCAGAGGAAAGGACACTGGTCCCCCTGAGAAAGGAGACCCAGCAGCCTCAAAATCCTCTCGT
TGTGCATAGTCGCTGCTTGATCGCTTGCCCTTCTGGCGCCGGTTACAGAACCACACTCGGACCACATCCT
TCTCGAGCCCAAGCTGCTGGGCGATGTGGCTGATCTGCTGCAGTGTGGGTTTCGGGCACTGCAGGAACAA
ATTCTCCAGGTTGCCTCTCACTCGGTTCTCGATACTGGTTCGCTTTCTCTTTCGGGCCTGCACGAGGGTT
TCTGCTTTGCATATCTCCTGAAGATTTTCATTGTTGTCAGCTTCCTCCACCCACTTCTGCAGCAAGGGCC
GCAGCTTACACATGTTCTTGAAGCTAAGCTGCAGAGCCTCAAAGCGGCAGATGGTCGTTTGGCTGAATAC
CTTCCCAAATAGAACCCCCAGGGTGAGCCCCACATCGGCCTGTGTATATCCCAGGGTGATCCTCTTCTGC
TTCAGGAGCTTGGCAAATTGCTCGAGTTCTTTCTGCAGAGCTTTGATGTCCTGGGACTCCTCCGGGTTTT
GCTCCAGCTTCTCCTTCTCCAGCTTCACGGCACCAGGGGTGACGGTGCAGGGCTCCGGGGAGGCCCCATC
GGAGTTGCTCTCCACCCCGACTCCTGCTTCGCCCTCAGGCTGAGAGGTCTCCAAGCCGCCTTGGGGCACT
AGCCCCACTCCAACCTGGGGCCCACAGTACGCCATCCCCCCACAGAACTCATACGGCGGGGGGCATGGGG
