>Addgene plasmid #27076 | pCXLE-hOCT3/4 | addgene partial sequence | sequence record 109143 | pCX-8097F 5'-GCGAGCCGCAGCCATTGCCTTTTA-3'
GCGAGAGGGCGCAGGGACTTCCTTTGTCCCAAATCTGTGCGGAGCCGAAATCTGGGAGGCGCCGCCGCAC
CCCCTCTAGCGGGCGCGGGGCGAAGCGGTGCGGCGCCGGCAGGAAGGAAATGGGCGGGGAGGGCCTTCGT
GCGTCGCCGCGCCGCCGTCCCCTTCTCCCTCTCCAGCCTCGGGGCTGTCCGCGGGGGGACGGCTGCCTTC
GGGGGGGACGGGGCAGGGCGGGGTTCGGCTTCTGGCGTGTGACCGGCGGCTCTAGAGCCTCTGCTAACCA
TGTTCATGCCTTCTTCTTTTTCCTACAGCTCCTGGGCAACGTGCTGGTTATTGTGCTGTCTCATCATTTT
GGCAAAGAATTCGCCCTTCACCATGGCGGGACACCTGGCTTCGGATTTCGCCTTCTCGCCCCCTCCAGGT
GGTGGAGGTGATGGGCCAGGGGGGCCGGAGCCGGGCTGGGTTGATCCTCGGACCTGGCTAAGCTTCCAAG
GCCCTCCTGGAGGGCCAGGAATCGGGCCGGGGGTTGGGCCAGGCTCTGAGGTGTGGGGGATT
