>Addgene plasmid #27076 | pCXLE-hOCT3/4 | addgene partial sequence | sequence record 109145 | EBVori-R 5'-gtgggagtgctatcctttgc-3'
CAAGGGGGCGTGAATTTTCGCTGCTTGTCCTTTTCCTGCTGGTTGCTCCCATTCTTAGGTGAATTTAAGG
AGGCCAGGCTAAAGCCGTCGCATGTCTGATTGCTCACCAGGTAAATGTCGCTAATGTTTTCCAACGCGAG
AAGGTGTTGAGCGCGGAGCTGAGTGACGTGACAACATGGGTATGCCCAATTGAGATCCGCTAGTGAACCT
CTTCGAGGGACCTAATAACTTCGTATAGCATACATTATACGAAGTTATATTAAGGGTTCCGGCAATTGCC
CCATGTTGGGAGGACGAAAATGGTGACAAGACAGATGGCCAGAAATACACCAACAGCACGCATGATGTCT
ACTGGGGATTTATTCTTTAGTGCGGGGGAATACACGGCTTTTAATACGATTGAGGGCGTCTCCTAACAAG
TTACATCACTCCTGCCCTTCCTCACCCTCATCTCCATCACCTCCTTCATCTCCGTCATCTCCGTCATCAC
CCTCCGCGGCAGCCCCTTCCACCATAGGTGGAAACCAGGGAGGCAAATCTACTCCATCGTCAAAGCTGCA
CACAGTCACCCTGATATTGCAGGTAGGAGCGGGCTTTGTCATAACAAGGTCCTTAATCGCATCCTTCAAA
ACCTCAGCAAATATATGAGTTTGTAAAAAGACCATGAAATAACAGACAATGGACTCCCTTAGCGGGCCAG
GTTGTGGGCCGGGTCCAGGGGCCATTCCAAAGGGGAGACGACTCAATGGTGTAAGACGACATTGTGGAAT
AGCAAGGGCAGTTCCTCGCCTTAGGTTGTAAAGGGAGGTCTTACTACCTCCATATACGAACACACCGGCG
ACCCAAGTTCCTTCGTCGGTAGTCCTTTCTACGTGACTCCTAGCCAGGAGAGCTCTTAAACCTTCTGCAA
TGTTCTCAAATTTCGGGTTGGAACCTCCTTGACCACGATGCTTTCCAAACCACCCTCCTTTTTTGCGCCT
GCCTCCATCACCCTGACCCCGGGGTCCAGTGCTTGGGCCTTCTCCTGGGTCATCTGCGGGG
