>Addgene plasmid #27076 | pCXLE-hOCT3/4 | addgene partial sequence | sequence record 109146 | lac-promoter-R 5'-CCGGAAGCATAAAGTGTAAA-3'
GAGTGAGCTAACTCACATTAATTGCGTTGCGCTCACTGCCCGCTTTCCAGTCGGGAAACCTGTCGTGCCA
GCGGATCTCAATTCCGATCATATTCAATAACCCTTAATATAACTTCGTATAATGTATGCTATACGAAGTT
ATTAGGTCTGAAGAGGAGTTTACGTCCAGCCAAGCTTAGGATCAATTCTCATGTTTGACAGCTTATCATC
GATAAGCTGATCCTCACAGGCCGCACCCAGCTTTTCTTCCGTTGCCCCAGTAGCATCTCTGTCTGGTGAC
CTTGAAGAGGAAGAGGAGGGGTCCCGAGAATCCCCATCCCTACCGTCCAGCAAAAAGGGGGACGAGGAAT
TTGAGGCCTGGCTTGAGGCTCAGGACGCAAATCTTGAGGATGTTCAGCGGGAGTTTTCCGGGCTGCGAGT
AATTGGTGATGAGGACGAGGATGGTTCGGAGGATGGGGAATTTTCAGACCTGGATCTGTCTGACAGCGAC
CATGAAGGGGATGAGGGTGGGGGGGCTGTTGGAGGGGGCAGGAGTCTGCACTCCCTGTATTCACTGAGCG
TCGTCTAATAAAGATGTCTATTGATCTCTTTTAGTGTGAATCATGTCTGACGAGGGGCCAGGTACAGGAC
CTGGAAATGGCCTAGGA
